Addgene plasmid #218456: BD-pGEX5X3-BD-SARS-CoV-2-S-tail-His1271Lys
Purpose: Bacterial expression plasmid for the SARS-CoV-2 cytosolic tail (His1271Lys substitution) with an N-terminal GST tag
Depositing lab: Syed Saif Hasan. Depositing organization: University of Maryland, Baltimore. Publication: A single C-terminal residue controls SARS-CoV-2 spike trafficking and incorporation into VLPs. Dey D, Qing E, He Y, Chen Y, Jennings B, Cohn W, Singh S, Gakhar L, Schnicker NJ, Pierce BG, Whitelegge JP, Doray B, Orban J, Gallagher T, Hasan SS. Nat Commun. 2023 Dec 15;14(1):8358. doi: 10.1038/s41467-023-44076-3. PubMed 38102143.
Backbone
  Vector backbone: pGEX5X3
  Vector type: Bacterial Expression
Growth in bacteria
  Bacterial resistance: Ampicillin, 100 μg/mL
  Growth temperature: 37°C
  Growth strain: DH5alpha
  Copy number: Unknown
Gene/Insert
  Gene/Insert name: Cytosolic tail of SARS-CoV-2 spike carrying His1271Lys substitution and an N-terminal GST-tag (alt name: Clientized GST-SARS-CoV-2-S-tail-His1271Lys)
  Species: SARS-CoV-2
  Mutation: His1271Lys substitution
  GenBank ID: 43740568 43740568
  Entrez Gene: S (a.k.a. GU280_gp02, spike glycoprotein)
  Tag / fusion protein: GST (N terminal on insert)
  Cloning method: Unknown
  Sequencing primers: 5′ pGEX Fwd
Terms and licenses: Academic/Nonprofit Terms; Industry Terms: Not Available to Industry
How to cite: BD-pGEX5X3-BD-SARS-CoV-2-S-tail-His1271Lys was a gift from Syed Saif Hasan (Addgene plasmid # 218456 ; http://n2t.net/addgene:218456 ; RRID:Addgene_218456)
