[The description below was written by a language model from this plasmid's Addgene catalogue record and pLannotate feature annotations shown in this document.]
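Description:
BD-pGEX5X3-BD-SARS-CoV-2-S-tail-His1271Lys is a bacterial expression plasmid of about 5.1 kb built on the pGEX5X3 backbone. It is designed to produce the cytosolic tail of the SARS-CoV-2 spike glycoprotein as a fusion to an N-terminal glutathione S-transferase (GST) tag. It replicates in E. coli from a ColE1/pMB1-type origin and is selected with ampicillin through the bla (β-lactamase) gene and its own promoter. Short remnants of the pBR322 rop and bom regions, a lac promoter/lacZα segment and a small yciV fragment are also annotated; these are backbone carry-over rather than functional payload.

Expression is driven by the strong hybrid tac promoter followed by a lac operator, and the plasmid carries its own lacI gene. Transcription is therefore repressed by Lac repressor until it is relieved with IPTG or lactose. The annotated open reading frame is the Schistosoma japonicum 26 kDa GST. The spike tail itself is not called by the automated annotation, presumably because it is short, and should lie in the unannotated stretch immediately downstream of GST. The catalogue entry describes this insert as the spike cytosolic tail carrying a His1271Lys substitution and also calls it a "clientized" tail. The cloning method is not recorded.

The GST moiety allows capture of the fusion on glutathione resin, which suits purification and pull-down or binding assays with the recombinant tail. The associated work examines how a single C-terminal residue of spike governs its trafficking and incorporation into virus-like particles, which suggests this variant is used to test the effect of that C-terminal change.
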