Features (pLannotate 1.2.2; 16 found; start..end, strand, type, name):
    135..163     +  promoter       tac promoter: strong E. coli promoter; hybrid between the trp and lac UV5 promoters
    171..187     +  protein_bind   lac operator: The lac repressor binds to the lac operator to inhibit transcription in E. coli. This inhibition can be relieved by adding lactose or isopropyl-β-D-thiogalactopyranoside (IPTG). lac repressor encoded by lacI
    210..863     +  CDS            GST26_SCHJA: Experimental evidence at protein level: Swiss-Prot protein existence level 1. GST isoenzymes appear to play a central role in the parasite detoxification system. Other functions are also suspected including a role in increasing the solubility of haematin in the parasite gut. From Schistosoma japonicum (Blood fluke).
   1028..1067    +  CDS            rop (fragment): Rop protein, which maintains plasmids at low copy number; rop
   1169..1209    +  misc_feature   bom (fragment): basis of mobility region from pBR322
   1314..1418    +  promoter       AmpR promoter: bla
   1419..2279    +  CDS            AmpR: β-lactamase; bla; confers resistance to ampicillin, carbenicillin, and related antibiotics
   2450..3038    +  rep_origin     ori: high-copy-number ColE1/pMB1/pBR322/pUC origin of replication
   3224..3275    -  misc_feature   bom (fragment): basis of mobility region from pBR322
   3282..3359    +  promoter       lacI promoter: lacI
   3360..4442    +  CDS            lacI: lac repressor; lacI; The lac repressor binds to the lac operator to inhibit transcription in E. coli. This inhibition can be relieved by adding lactose or isopropyl-β-D-thiogalactopyranoside (IPTG).
   4455..4476    +  protein_bind   CAP binding site: CAP binding activates transcription in the presence of cAMP. E. coli catabolite activator protein
   4491..4521    +  promoter       lac promoter: promoter for the E. coli lac operon
   4529..4545    +  protein_bind   lac operator: The lac repressor binds to the lac operator to inhibit transcription in E. coli. This inhibition can be relieved by adding lactose or isopropyl-β-D-thiogalactopyranoside (IPTG). lac repressor encoded by lacI
   4565..4738    +  CDS            lacZα: LacZα fragment of β-galactosidase; lacZ fragment
   5002..59      -  CDS            yciV (fragment) (across the origin): RNAAM_ECOLI - Also known as trpH From Escherichia coli (strain K12).
>Addgene plasmid #218456 | BD-pGEX5X3-BD-SARS-CoV-2-S-tail-His1271Lys | addgene full sequence | sequence record 466903 | Addgene NGS Result
TCGGAAGCTGTGGTATGGCTGTGCAGGTCGTAAATCACTGCATAATTCGTGTCGCTCAAGGCGCACTCCC
GTTCTGGATAATGTTTTTTGCGCCGACATCATAACGGTTCTGGCAAATATTCTGAAATGAGCTGTTGACA
ATTAATCATCGGCTCGTATAATGTGTGGAATTGTGAGCGGATAACAATTTCACACAGGAAACAGTATTCA
TGTCCCCTATACTAGGTTATTGGAAAATTAAGGGCCTTGTGCAACCCACTCGACTTCTTTTGGAATATCT
TGAAGAAAAATATGAAGAGCATTTGTATGAGCGCGATGAAGGTGATAAATGGCGAAACAAAAAGTTTGAA
TTGGGTTTGGAGTTTCCCAATCTTCCTTATTATATTGATGGTGATGTTAAATTAACACAGTCTATGGCCA
TCATACGTTATATAGCTGACAAGCACAACATGTTGGGTGGTTGTCCAAAAGAGCGTGCAGAGATTTCAAT
GCTTGAAGGAGCGGTTTTGGATATTAGATACGGTGTTTCGAGAATTGCATATAGTAAAGACTTTGAAACT
CTCAAAGTTGATTTTCTTAGCAAGCTACCTGAAATGCTGAAAATGTTCGAAGATCGTTTATGTCATAAAA
CATATTTAAATGGTGATCATGTAACCCATCCTGACTTCATGTTGTATGACGCTCTTGATGTTGTTTTATA
CATGGACCCAATGTGCCTGGATGCGTTCCCAAAATTAGTTTGTTTTAAAAAACGTATTGAAGCTATCCCA
CAAATTGATAAGTACTTGAAATCCAGCAAGTATATAGCATGGCCTTTGCAGGGCTGGCAAGCCACGTTTG
GTGGTGGCGACCATCCTCCAAAATCGGATCTGATCGAAGGTCGTGGGATCCCCAGGAATTCCCTCAAGGG
CTGTTGTTCTTGTGGATCCTGCTGCAAATTTGATGAAGACGACTCTGAGCCAGTGCTCAAAGGAGTCAAA
TTAAAGTACACATAACTCGAGCGGCCGCATCGTGACTGACTGACGATCTGCCTCGCGCGTTTCGGTGATG
ACGGTGAAAACCTCTGACACATGCAGCTCCCGGAGACGGTCACAGCTTGTCTGTAAGCGGATGCCGGGAG
CAGACAAGCCCGTCAGGGCGCGTCAGCGGGTGTTGGCGGGTGTCGGGGCGCAGCCATGACCCAGTCACGT
AGCGATAGCGGAGTGTATAATTCTTGAAGACGAAAGGGCCTCGTGATACGCCTATTTTTATAGGTTAATG
TCATGATAATAATGGTTTCTTAGACGTCAGGTGGCACTTTTCGGGGAAATGTGCGCGGAACCCCTATTTG
TTTATTTTTCTAAATACATTCAAATATGTATCCGCTCATGAGACAATAACCCTGATAAATGCTTCAATAA
TATTGAAAAAGGAAGAGTATGAGTATTCAACATTTCCGTGTCGCCCTTATTCCCTTTTTTGCGGCATTTT
GCCTTCCTGTTTTTGCTCACCCAGAAACGCTGGTGAAAGTAAAAGATGCTGAAGATCAGTTGGGTGCACG
AGTGGGTTACATCGAACTGGATCTCAACAGCGGTAAGATCCTTGAGAGTTTTCGCCCCGAAGAACGTTTT
CCAATGATGAGCACTTTTAAAGTTCTGCTATGTGGCGCGGTATTATCCCGTGTTGACGCCGGGCAAGAGC
AACTCGGTCGCCGCATACACTATTCTCAGAATGACTTGGTTGAGTACTCACCAGTCACAGAAAAGCATCT
TACGGATGGCATGACAGTAAGAGAATTATGCAGTGCTGCCATAACCATGAGTGATAACACTGCGGCCAAC
TTACTTCTGACAACGATCGGAGGACCGAAGGAGCTAACCGCTTTTTTGCACAACATGGGGGATCATGTAA
CTCGCCTTGATCGTTGGGAACCGGAGCTGAATGAAGCCATACCAAACGACGAGCGTGACACCACGATGCC
TGCAGCAATGGCAACAACGTTGCGCAAACTATTAACTGGCGAACTACTTACTCTAGCTTCCCGGCAACAA
TTAATAGACTGGATGGAGGCGGATAAAGTTGCAGGACCACTTCTGCGCTCGGCCCTTCCGGCTGGCTGGT
TTATTGCTGATAAATCTGGAGCCGGTGAGCGTGGGTCTCGCGGTATCATTGCAGCACTGGGGCCAGATGG
TAAGCCCTCCCGTATCGTAGTTATCTACACGACGGGGAGTCAGGCAACTATGGATGAACGAAATAGACAG
ATCGCTGAGATAGGTGCCTCACTGATTAAGCATTGGTAACTGTCAGACCAAGTTTACTCATATATACTTT
AGATTGATTTAAAACTTCATTTTTAATTTAAAAGGATCTAGGTGAAGATCCTTTTTGATAATCTCATGAC
CAAAATCCCTTAACGTGAGTTTTCGTTCCACTGAGCGTCAGACCCCGTAGAAAAGATCAAAGGATCTTCT
TGAGATCCTTTTTTTCTGCGCGTAATCTGCTGCTTGCAAACAAAAAAACCACCGCTACCAGCGGTGGTTT
GTTTGCCGGATCAAGAGCTACCAACTCTTTTTCCGAAGGTAACTGGCTTCAGCAGAGCGCAGATACCAAA
TACTGTCCTTCTAGTGTAGCCGTAGTTAGGCCACCACTTCAAGAACTCTGTAGCACCGCCTACATACCTC
GCTCTGCTAATCCTGTTACCAGTGGCTGCTGCCAGTGGCGATAAGTCGTGTCTTACCGGGTTGGACTCAA
GACGATAGTTACCGGATAAGGCGCAGCGGTCGGGCTGAACGGGGGGTTCGTGCACACAGCCCAGCTTGGA
GCGAACGACCTACACCGAACTGAGATACCTACAGCGTGAGCTATGAGAAAGCGCCACGCTTCCCGAAGGG
AGAAAGGCGGACAGGTATCCGGTAAGCGGCAGGGTCGGAACAGGAGAGCGCACGAGGGAGCTTCCAGGGG
GAAACGCCTGGTATCTTTATAGTCCTGTCGGGTTTCGCCACCTCTGACTTGAGCGTCGATTTTTGTGATG
CTCGTCAGGGGGGCGGAGCCTATGGAAAAACGCCAGCAACGCGGCCTTTTTACGGTTCCTGGCCTTTTGC
TGGCCTTTTGCTCACATGTTCTTTCCTGCGTTATCCCCTGATTCTGTGGATAACCGTATTACCGCCTTTG
AGTGAGCTGATACCGCTCGCCGCAGCCGAACGACCGAGCGCAGCGAGTCAGTGAGCGAGGAAGCGGAAGA
GCGCCTGATGCGGTATTTTCTCCTTACGCATCTGTGCGGTATTTCACACCGCATAAATTCCGACACCATC
GAATGGCGCAAAACCTTTCGCGGTATGGCATGATAGCGCCCGGAAGAGAGTCAATTCAGGGTGGTGAATG
TGAAACCAGTAACGTTATACGATGTCGCAGAGTATGCCGGTGTCTCTTATCAGACCGTTTCCCGCGTGGT
GAACCAGGCCAGCCACGTTTCTGCGAAAACGCGGGAAAAAGTGGAAGCGGCGATGGCGGAGCTGAATTAC
ATTCCCAACCGCGTGGCACAACAACTGGCGGGCAAACAGTCGTTGCTGATTGGCGTTGCCACCTCCAGTC
TGGCCCTGCACGCGCCGTCGCAAATTGTCGCGGCGATTAAATCTCGCGCCGATCAACTGGGTGCCAGCGT
GGTGGTGTCGATGGTAGAACGAAGCGGCGTCGAAGCCTGTAAAGCGGCGGTGCACAATCTTCTCGCGCAA
CGCGTCAGTGGGCTGATCATTAACTATCCGCTGGATGACCAGGATGCCATTGCTGTGGAAGCTGCCTGCA
CTAATGTTCCGGCGTTATTTCTTGATGTCTCTGACCAGACACCCATCAACAGTATTATTTTCTCCCATGA
AGACGGTACGCGACTGGGCGTGGAGCATCTGGTCGCATTGGGTCACCAGCAAATCGCGCTGTTAGCGGGC
CCATTAAGTTCTGTCTCGGCGCGTCTGCGTCTGGCTGGCTGGCATAAATATCTCACTCGCAATCAAATTC
AGCCGATAGCGGAACGGGAAGGCGACTGGAGTGCCATGTCCGGTTTTCAACAAACCATGCAAATGCTGAA
TGAGGGCATCGTTCCCACTGCGATGCTGGTTGCCAACGATCAGATGGCGCTGGGCGCAATGCGCGCCATT
ACCGAGTCCGGGCTGCGCGTTGGTGCGGATATCTCGGTAGTGGGATACGACGATACCGAAGACAGCTCAT
GTTATATCCCGCCGTTAACCACCATCAAACAGGATTTTCGCCTGCTGGGGCAAACCAGCGTGGACCGCTT
GCTGCAACTCTCTCAGGGCCAGGCGGTGAAGGGCAATCAGCTGTTGCCCGTCTCACTGGTGAAAAGAAAA
ACCACCCTGGCGCCCAATACGCAAACCGCCTCTCCCCGCGCGTTGGCCGATTCATTAATGCAGCTGGCAC
GACAGGTTTCCCGACTGGAAAGCGGGCAGTGAGCGCAACGCAATTAATGTAAGTTAGCTCACTCATTAGG
CACCCCAGGCTTTACACTTTATGCTTCCGGCTCGTATGTTGTGTGGAATTGTGAGCGGATAACAATTTCA
CACAGGAAACAGCTATGACCATGATTACGGATTCACTGGCCGTCGTTTTACAACGTCGTGACTGGGAAAA
CCCTGGCGTTACCCAACTTAATCGCCTTGCAGCACATCCCCCTTTCGCCAGCTGGCGTAATAGCGAAGAG
GCCCGCACCGATCGCCCTTCCCAACAGTTGCGCAGCCTGAATGGCGAATGGCGCTTTGCCTGGTTTCCGG
CACCAGAAGCGGTGCCGGAAAGCTGGCTGGAGTGCGATCTTCCTGAGGCCGATACTGTCGTCGTCCCCTC
AAACTGGCAGATGCACGGTTACGATGCGCCCATCTACACCAACGTGACCTATCCCATTACGGTCAATCCG
CCGTTTGTTCCCACGGAGAATCCGACGGGTTGTTACTCGCTCACATTTAATGTTGATGAAAGCTGGCTAC
AGGAAGGCCAGACGCGAATTATTTTTGATGGCGTTGGAATTAGCTTATCGACTGCACGGTGCACCAATGC
TTCTGGCGTCAGGCAGCCA
